Addgene plasmid #101839: zwf-fbp-opcA-
Purpose: deletes zwf_fbp_opcA locus
Depositing lab: Erin O'Shea. Depositing organization: Harvard University. Publication: Switching of metabolic programs in response to light availability is an essential function of the cyanobacterial circadian output pathway. Puszynska AM, O'Shea EK. Elife. 2017 Apr 21;6. pii: e23210. doi: 10.7554/eLife.23210. PubMed 28430105.
Backbone
  Vector backbone: pBR322
  Backbone size w/o insert (bp): 4400
  Total vector size (bp): 7400
  Vector type: Cloning vector
Growth in bacteria
  Bacterial resistance: Kanamycin, 50 μg/mL
  Growth temperature: 37°C
  Growth strain: DH5alpha
  Copy number: Unknown
Gene/Insert
  Gene/Insert name: Kanamycin casette (in place of synpcc7942_2333-2335 operon)
  Species: NA
  Insert size (bp): 3000
  Cloning method: Gibson Cloning
  Sequencing primers: 5′ -; 3′ -
Terms and licenses: Academic/Nonprofit Terms; Industry Terms: Not Available to Industry
How to cite: zwf-fbp-opcA- was a gift from Erin O'Shea (Addgene plasmid # 101839 ; http://n2t.net/addgene:101839 ; RRID:Addgene_101839)
