[The description below was written by a language model from this plasmid's Addgene catalogue record and pLannotate feature annotations shown in this document.]
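Description:
zwf-fbp-opcA- is a pBR322-based gene-replacement plasmid of about 7.4 kb, built by Gibson assembly to delete the zwf–fbp–opcA locus (recorded as the synpcc7942_2333-2335 operon, a locus-tag style that points to Synechococcus elongatus PCC 7942, although the species field is left blank). It is propagated in E. coli under kanamycin selection. The feature table shows the usual pBR322 maintenance elements: the ColE1/pMB1-type origin together with rop, which restrains copy number, the bom mobilisation region, and an ampicillin resistance gene with its bla promoter. A full-length tetracycline efflux gene is also annotated, but only a short fragment of the tet promoter remains, and it is separated from the coding sequence by the insert. Tetracycline resistance may therefore not be functional, which the record does not address.

The roughly 3 kb insert consists of a kanamycin resistance cassette (aph(3')-Ia) placed where the operon would normally sit. Upstream of it, the annotation detects a partial petB and a complete petD, cytochrome b6-f complex genes matched by similarity to other cyanobacterial species. These presumably represent chromosomal sequence flanking the target locus that serves as one homology arm. The stretch of just over 1 kb between the cassette and the tetracycline gene carries no annotation and is plausibly the second arm, though the record does not say so explicitly. With no cyanobacterial replication origin annotated, the design is consistent with double homologous recombination replacing the operon with the marker, giving kanamycin-selectable knockouts. The associated study concerns how the cyanobacterial circadian output pathway switches metabolic programs in response to light availability.
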