Features (pLannotate 1.2.2; 11 found; start..end, strand, type, name):
    113..132     +  promoter       tet promoter (fragment): E. coli promoter for tetracycline efflux protein gene
    135..440     +  CDS            petB (fragment): CYB6_SYNP2 - Experimental evidence at protein level: Swiss-Prot protein existence level 1. Component of the cytochrome b6-f complex, which mediates electron transfer between photosystem II (PSII) and photosystem I (PSI), cyclic electron flow around PSI, and state transitions. From Synechococcus sp. (strain ATCC 27264 / PCC 7002 / PR-6) (Agmenellum quadruplicatum).
    540..1019    +  CDS            petD: PETD_MASLA - Experimental evidence at protein level: Swiss-Prot protein existence level 1. Component of the cytochrome b6-f complex, which mediates electron transfer between photosystem II (PSII) and photosystem I (PSI), cyclic electron flow around PSI, and state transitions. From Mastigocladus laminosus (Fischerella sp.).
   1166..1981    -  CDS            KanR: aminoglycoside phosphotransferase; aph(3')-Ia; confers resistance to kanamycin in bacteria or G418 (Geneticin®) in eukaryotes
   3207..4397    +  CDS            TcR: tetracycline efflux protein; tet; confers resistance to tetracycline
   4639..5019    -  CDS            YPB1_ECOLX: Protein predicted: Swiss-Prot protein existence level 4. From Escherichia coli.
   5036..5227    +  CDS            rop: Rop protein, which maintains plasmids at low copy number; rop
   5329..5469    +  misc_feature   bom: basis of mobility region from pBR322
   5655..6243    -  rep_origin     ori: high-copy-number ColE1/pMB1/pBR322/pUC origin of replication
   6414..7274    -  CDS            AmpR: β-lactamase; bla; confers resistance to ampicillin, carbenicillin, and related antibiotics
   7275..7379    -  promoter       AmpR promoter: bla
>Addgene plasmid #101839 | zwf-fbp-opcA- | addgene full sequence | sequence record 197021 | Addgene NGS Result
CACATTTCCCCGAAAAGTGCCACCTGACGTCTAAGAAACCATTATTATCATGACATTAACCTATAAAAAT
AGGCGTATCACGAGGCCCTTTCGTCTTCAAGAATTCTCATGTTTGACAGCTTATCATCGATACTCGCGAA
TTGACCTGGGTCACTGGCGTCGTCATGGCAGTGATCACCGTGACCTTCGGGGTGACCGGCTACTCGCTGC
CTTGGGACCAAGTCGGCTACTGGGCCGTCAAAATTGTCTCGGGTGTTCCCGAAGCGATTCCGGTGGTTGG
GTCTGCCATGGTTGAACTACTGCGGGGCGGCCAAAGCGTCGGTCAGGCAACTCTGACCCGCTTCTACAGC
CTCCACACCTTTGTCTTGCCTTGGCTGATTGCAGTGTTTATGCTGCTTCACTTCCTGATGATCCGGAAGC
AAGGCATCTCTGGTCCCCTCTAAGGGCAAACAAGCTTGGGTTTGGCGCTGGTTAAAACGGTCAGCGCCTT
TCTCCTCTCTACTGACTCGAACGAGACCTTCCCAAGGAGAGCACGCATCATGTCCATCTTGAAGAAGCCG
GATCTTAGCGATCCGATTCTGCGCCAAAAGCTGGCCAAAGGTATGGGCCATAACTACTATGGCGAGCCCG
CTTGGCCCAACGATTTGCTCTACATGTTCCCAGTGGTGATTCTGGGAACGATCGCCTGCCTGACCGGCTT
GGCAGTTCTGGATCCAGCTTTGGTGGGTGAACCGGCTGATCCCTTCGCGACCCCGCTGGAAATTCTGCCG
GAGTGGTACCTCTACCCCGTCTTCCAGATCCTGCGGATCGTCCCGAATAAGCTGCTGGGCATCGTCCTGC
AGTCCATGATTCCTTTGGGCTTGATTGCAATTCCGTTCATCGAAAGCGTCAACAAGTTCCAAAATCCTTT
CCGTCGCCCGATCGCAACGGCTGTCTTCCTGTTTGGTACGGTCTTTACCCTCTACCTCGGAATTGGTGCA
GCGTTACCGATCGATAAGTCGCTGACCCTCGGCTTGTTCTAAGCACCGAGAGTTAATGCTCATTCACTGA
CAGTAAAAGGGGGTCTGCAAGCAGACCCCTTTTTTGTGGTGCTGCAACTCAGGCAGTTAACACTGGCAAA
GCGGCTTGCAACCTGCCAGTGTTACAACCAATTAACCAATTCTGATTAGAAAAACTCATCGAGCATCAAA
TGAAACTGCAATTTATTCATATCAGGATTATCAATACCATATTTTTGAAAAAGCCGTTTCTGTAATGAAG
GAGAAAACTCACCGAGGCAGTTCCATAGGATGGCAAGATCCTGGTATCGGTCTGCGATTCCGACTCGTCC
AACATCAATACAACCTATTAATTTCCCCTCGTCAAAAATAAGGTTATCAAGTGAGAAATCACCATGAGTG
ACGACTGAATCCGGTGAGAATGGCAAAAGCTTATGCATTTCTTTCCAGACTTGTTCAACAGGCCAGCCAT
TACGCTCGTCATCAAAATCACTCGCATCAACCAAACCGTTATTCATTCGTGATTGCGCCTGAGCGAGACG
AAATACGCGATCGCTGTTAAAAGGACAATTACAAACAGGAATCGAATGCAACCGGCGCAGGAACACTGCC
AGCGCATCAACAATATTTTCACCTGAATCAGGATATTCTTCTAATACCTGGAATGCTGTTTTCCCGGGGA
TCGCAGTGGTGAGTAACCATGCATCATCAGGAGTACGGATAAAATGCTTGATGGTCGGAAGAGGCATAAA
TTCCGTCAGCCAGTTTAGTCTGACCATCTCATCTGTAACATCATTGGCAACGCTACCTTTGCCATGTTTC
AGAAACAACTCTGGCGCATCGTGCTTCCCATACAATCGATAGATTGTCGCACCTGATTGCCCGACATTAT
CGCGAGCCCATTTATACCCATATAAATCAGCATCCATGTTGGAATTTAATCGCGGCCTCGAGCAAGACGT
TTCCCGTTGAATATGGCTCATAACACCCCTTGTATTACTGTTTATGTAAGCAGACAGTTTTATTGTTCAT
GATGATATATTTTTATCTTGTGCAATGTAACATCAGAGATTTTGAGACACAACGTGGCTTTGTTGAATAA
ATCGAACTTTTGCTGAGTTGAAGGATCAGATCACGCATCTTCCCGACAACGCAGGAAGACATCCCCGCGA
AGGCTGCGCGAATTTCCCCTTCAGCGTAGAAAGATCCCCGAGAATCGACAGCCTTCTTCAGATAAACTCA
AGGGCCGTGATCGATAATGCTGCGGAGCTTTGGGGTTTGAGGACTAGCTCAGCCAGAGAAATCCGATCGT
CCTAGGCTCGACAGAATGCGATCGCACCCCAGGCCCAGACTGCTTTGAAACGGCTCGCAGGCACAGCCAA
AGGATGCGATCGCACAGAGCCCCAATCGGGATGACTACATCAGGGCTGGGGAGAGCTGCTGGTTCAGCCA
GACTTCTGCTTGACGCGAGGTTTCTAATTCAGTCCGTCCACTGACAACCGCCAGCAGGCGATCGCCTTGA
AAAATATGGCCAAGGTAGCTTGGCTGTTGACCTTTTTGATGATGAATGCGAACACGAACGGAGGTCATAT
ACCCCTCCTGTACAAGTGAGGTGAAGGCTTGGGGGAAAGCTAAGCAAGCATGAGCATTTAGTTCAGAGAT
TAGCGATCGCTCTGTCAGGGATCTCAAATCTCACCAACTGATTTAACGAATGGCGGGAACATTCAGCAAA
ACAAAGGCTGGGCCAATCTTTTCGCAGGCTAACGTTGACGCTCTGGCCCTCGGCGATCGCCCCTCTCAAT
TGGGGCTGGCAGGCAATTGAGCAGCGCTGACAGCGGAGTCCCCACAGCCTGGAATCGTGCCCTCATTTAA
TAGCTGCAACCGCTGAGCCAAACGCGCCCATTGGAAACTACGCGGGTCCATGCGTGACCCACTTCTATCC
ACAGCTGCATGGGTGGTAATGCGATCGCCGGGGATTGTATAAGTTGTCATCCACTGCTGGGCAAGCAGGG
CCAACGAGTCGTACTGTCGAGCCGTGTAACCACTGTGTCGCCGGCGATTATCACGGCCATCGGCTGGCGA
TTCAAGGCTGACATGGAGCGAGAAATTGTTGACCGAGCCCGGCAGTTTGGGATTAAATCGCACGGCTTCG
CCCCTTAATGCGGTAGTTTATCACAGTTAAATTGCTAACGCAGTCAGGCACCGTGTATGAAATCTAACAA
TGCGCTCATCGTCATCCTCGGCACCGTCACCCTGGATGCTGTAGGCATAGGCTTGGTTATGCCGGTACTG
CCGGGCCTCTTGCGGGATATCGTCCATTCCGACAGCATCGCCAGTCACTATGGCGTGCTGCTAGCGCTAT
ATGCGTTGATGCAATTTCTATGCGCACCCGTTCTCGGAGCACTGTCCGACCGCTTTGGCCGCCGCCCAGT
CCTGCTCGCTTCGCTACTTGGAGCCACTATCGACTACGCGATCATGGCGACCACACCCGTCCTGTGGATC
CTCTACGCCGGACGCATCGTGGCCGGCATCACCGGCGCCACAGGTGCGGTTGCTGGCGCCTATATCGCCG
ACATCACCGATGGGGAAGATCGGGCTCGCCACTTCGGGCTCATGAGCGCTTGTTTCGGCGTGGGTATGGT
GGCAGGCCCCGTGGCCGGGGGACTGTTGGGCGCCATCTCCTTGCATGCACCATTCCTTGCGGCGGCGGTG
CTCAACGGCCTCAACCTACTACTGGGCTGCTTCCTAATGCAGGAGTCGCATAAGGGAGAGCGTCGACCGA
TGCCCTTGAGAGCCTTCAACCCAGTCAGCTCCTTCCGGTGGGCGCGGGGCATGACTATCGTCGCCGCACT
TATGACTGTCTTCTTTATCATGCAACTCGTAGGACAGGTGCCGGCAGCGCTCTGGGTCATTTTCGGCGAG
GACCGCTTTCGCTGGAGCGCGACGATGATCGGCCTGTCGCTTGCGGTATTCGGAATCTTGCACGCCCTCG
CTCAAGCCTTCGTCACTGGTCCCGCCACCAAACGTTTCGGCGAGAAGCAGGCCATTATCGCCGGCATGGC
GGCCGACGCGCTGGGCTACGTCTTGCTGGCGTTCGCGACGCGAGGCTGGATGGCCTTCCCCATTATGATT
CTTCTCGCTTCCGGCGGCATCGGGATGCCCGCGTTGCAGGCCATGCTGTCCAGGCAGGTAGATGACGACC
ATCAGGGACAGCTTCAAGGATCGCTCGCGGCTCTTACCAGCCTAACTTCGATCATTGGACCGCTGATCGT
CACGGCGATTTATGCCGCCTCGGCGAGCACATGGAACGGGTTGGCATGGATTGTAGGCGCCGCCCTATAC
CTTGTCTGCCTCCCCGCGTTGCGTCGCGGTGCATGGAGCCGGGCCACCTCGACCTGAATGGAAGCCGGCG
GCACCTCGCTAACGGATTCACCACTCCAAGAATTGGAGCCAATCAATTCTTGCGGAGAACTGTGAATGCG
CAAACCAACCCTTGGCAGAACATATCCATCGCGTCCGCCATCTCCAGCAGCCGCACGCGGCGCATCTCGG
GCAGCGTTGGGTCCTGGCCACGGGTGCGCATGATCGTGCTCCTGTCGTTGAGGACCCGGCTAGGCTGGCG
GGGTTGCCTTACTGGTTAGCAGAATGAATCACCGATACGCGAGCGAACGTGAAGCGACTGCTGCTGCAAA
ACGTCTGCGACCTGAGCAACAACATGAATGGTCTTCGGTTTCCGTGTTTCGTAAAGTCTGGAAACGCGGA
AGTCAGCGCCCTGCACCATTATGTTCCGGATCTGCATCGCAGGATGCTGCTGGCTACCCTGTGGAACACC
TACATCTGTATTAACGAAGCGCTGGCATTGACCCTGAGTGATTTTTCTCTGGTCCCGCCGCATCCATACC
GCCAGTTGTTTACCCTCACAACGTTCCAGTAACCGGGCATGTTCATCATCAGTAACCCGTATCGTGAGCA
TCCTCTCTCGTTTCATCGGTATCATTACCCCCATGAACAGAAATCCCCCTTACACGGAGGCATCAGTGAC
CAAACAGGAAAAAACCGCCCTTAACATGGCCCGCTTTATCAGAAGCCAGACATTAACGCTTCTGGAGAAA
CTCAACGAGCTGGACGCGGATGAACAGGCAGACATCTGTGAATCGCTTCACGACCACGCTGATGAGCTTT
ACCGCAGCTGCCTCGCGCGTTTCGGTGATGACGGTGAAAACCTCTGACACATGCAGCTCCCGGAGACGGT
CACAGCTTGTCTGTAAGCGGATGCCGGGAGCAGACAAGCCCGTCAGGGCGCGTCAGCGGGTGTTGGCGGG
TGTCGGGGCGCAGCCATGACCCAGTCACGTAGCGATAGCGGAGTGTATACTGGCTTAACTATGCGGCATC
AGAGCAGATTGTACTGAGAGTGCACCATATGCGGTGTGAAATACCGCACAGATGCGTAAGGAGAAAATAC
CGCATCAGGCGCTCTTCCGCTTCCTCGCTCACTGACTCGCTGCGCTCGGTCGTTCGGCTGCGGCGAGCGG
TATCAGCTCACTCAAAGGCGGTAATACGGTTATCCACAGAATCAGGGGATAACGCAGGAAAGAACATGTG
AGCAAAAGGCCAGCAAAAGGCCAGGAACCGTAAAAAGGCCGCGTTGCTGGCGTTTTTCCATAGGCTCCGC
CCCCCTGACGAGCATCACAAAAATCGACGCTCAAGTCAGAGGTGGCGAAACCCGACAGGACTATAAAGAT
ACCAGGCGTTTCCCCCTGGAAGCTCCCTCGTGCGCTCTCCTGTTCCGACCCTGCCGCTTACCGGATACCT
GTCCGCCTTTCTCCCTTCGGGAAGCGTGGCGCTTTCTCATAGCTCACGCTGTAGGTATCTCAGTTCGGTG
TAGGTCGTTCGCTCCAAGCTGGGCTGTGTGCACGAACCCCCCGTTCAGCCCGACCGCTGCGCCTTATCCG
GTAACTATCGTCTTGAGTCCAACCCGGTAAGACACGACTTATCGCCACTGGCAGCAGCCACTGGTAACAG
GATTAGCAGAGCGAGGTATGTAGGCGGTGCTACAGAGTTCTTGAAGTGGTGGCCTAACTACGGCTACACT
AGAAGGACAGTATTTGGTATCTGCGCTCTGCTGAAGCCAGTTACCTTCGGAAAAAGAGTTGGTAGCTCTT
GATCCGGCAAACAAACCACCGCTGGTAGCGGTGGTTTTTTTGTTTGCAAGCAGCAGATTACGCGCAGAAA
AAAAGGATCTCAAGAAGATCCTTTGATCTTTTCTACGGGGTCTGACGCTCAGTGGAACGAAAACTCACGT
TAAGGGATTTTGGTCATGAGATTATCAAAAAGGATCTTCACCTAGATCCTTTTAAATTAAAAATGAAGTT
TTAAATCAATCTAAAGTATATATGAGTAAACTTGGTCTGACAGTTACCAATGCTTAATCAGTGAGGCACC
TATCTCAGCGATCTGTCTATTTCGTTCATCCATAGTTGCCTGACTCCCCGTCGTGTAGATAACTACGATA
CGGGAGGGCTTACCATCTGGCCCCAGTGCTGCAATGATACCGCGAGACCCACGCTCACCGGCTCCAGATT
TATCAGCAATAAACCAGCCAGCCGGAAGGGCCGAGCGCAGAAGTGGTCCTGCAACTTTATCCGCCTCCAT
CCAGTCTATTAATTGTTGCCGGGAAGCTAGAGTAAGTAGTTCGCCAGTTAATAGTTTGCGCAACGTTGTT
GCCATTGCTGCAGGCATCGTGGTGTCACGCTCGTCGTTTGGTATGGCTTCATTCAGCTCCGGTTCCCAAC
GATCAAGGCGAGTTACATGATCCCCCATGTTGTGCAAAAAAGCGGTTAGCTCCTTCGGTCCTCCGATCGT
TGTCAGAAGTAAGTTGGCCGCAGTGTTATCACTCATGGTTATGGCAGCACTGCATAATTCTCTTACTGTC
ATGCCATCCGTAAGATGCTTTTCTGTGACTGGTGAGTACTCAACCAAGTCATTCTGAGAATAGTGTATGC
GGCGACCGAGTTGCTCTTGCCCGGCGTCAACACGGGATAATACCGCGCCACATAGCAGAACTTTAAAAGT
GCTCATCATTGGAAAACGTTCTTCGGGGCGAAAACTCTCAAGGATCTTACCGCTGTTGAGATCCAGTTCG
ATGTAACCCACTCGTGCACCCAACTGATCTTCAGCATCTTTTACTTTCACCAGCGTTTCTGGGTGAGCAA
AAACAGGAAGGCAAAATGCCGCAAAAAAGGGAATAAGGGCGACACGGAAATGTTGAATACTCATACTCTT
CCTTTTTCAATATTATTGAAGCATTTATCAGGGTTATTGTCTCATGAGCGGATACATATTTGAATGTATT
TAGAAAAATAAACAAATAGGGGTTCCGCG
