>Addgene plasmid #101839 | zwf-fbp-opcA- | depositor partial sequence | sequence record 192663 | zwf-fbp-opcA- sequence 3022 bps
CTCGCGAATTGACCTGGGTCACTGGCGTCGTCATGGCAGTGATCACCGTGACCTTCGGGGTGACCGGCTA
CTCGCTGCCTTGGGACCAAGTCGGCTACTGGGCCGTCAAAATTGTCTCGGGTGTTCCCGAAGCGATTCCG
GTGGTTGGGTCTGCCATGGTTGAACTACTGCGGGGCGGCCAAAGCGTCGGTCAGGCAACTCTGACCCGCT
TCTACAGCCTCCACACCTTTGTCTTGCCTTGGCTGATTGCAGTGTTTATGCTGCTTCACTTCCTGATGAT
CCGGAAGCAAGGCATCTCTGGTCCCCTCTAAGGGCAAACAAGCTTGGGTTTGGCGCTGGTTAAAACGGTC
AGCGCCTTTCTCCTCTCTACTGACTCGAACGAGACCTTCCCAAGGAGAGCACGCATCATGTCCATCTTGA
AGAAGCCGGATCTTAGCGATCCGATTCTGCGCCAAAAGCTGGCCAAAGGTATGGGCCATAACTACTATGG
CGAGCCCGCTTGGCCCAACGATTTGCTCTACATGTTCCCAGTGGTGATTCTGGGAACGATCGCCTGCCTG
ACCGGCTTGGCAGTTCTGGATCCAGCTTTGGTGGGTGAACCGGCTGATCCCTTCGCGACCCCGCTGGAAA
TTCTGCCGGAGTGGTACCTCTACCCCGTCTTCCAGATCCTGCGGATCGTCCCGAATAAGCTGCTGGGCAT
CGTCCTGCAGTCCATGATTCCTTTGGGCTTGATTGCAATTCCGTTCATCGAAAGCGTCAACAAGTTCCAA
AATCCTTTCCGTCGCCCGATCGCAACGGCTGTCTTCCTGTTTGGTACGGTCTTTACCCTCTACCTCGGAA
TTGGTGCAGCGTTACCGATCGATAAGTCGCTGACCCTCGGCTTGTTCTAAGCACCGAGAGTTAATGCTCA
TTCACTGACAGTAAAAGGGGGTCTGCAAGCAGACCCCTTTTTTGTGGTGCTGCAACTCAGGCAGTTAACA
CTGGCAAAGCGGCTTGCAACCTGCCAGTGTTACAACCAATTAACCAATTCTGATTAGAAAAACTCATCGA
GCATCAAATGAAACTGCAATTTATTCATATCAGGATTATCAATACCATATTTTTGAAAAAGCCGTTTCTG
TAATGAAGGAGAAAACTCACCGAGGCAGTTCCATAGGATGGCAAGATCCTGGTATCGGTCTGCGATTCCG
ACTCGTCCAACATCAATACAACCTATTAATTTCCCCTCGTCAAAAATAAGGTTATCAAGTGAGAAATCAC
CATGAGTGACGACTGAATCCGGTGAGAATGGCAAAAGCTTATGCATTTCTTTCCAGACTTGTTCAACAGG
CCAGCCATTACGCTCGTCATCAAAATCACTCGCATCAACCAAACCGTTATTCATTCGTGATTGCGCCTGA
GCGAGACGAAATACGCGATCGCTGTTAAAAGGACAATTACAAACAGGAATCGAATGCAACCGGCGCAGGA
ACACTGCCAGCGCATCAACAATATTTTCACCTGAATCAGGATATTCTTCTAATACCTGGAATGCTGTTTT
CCCGGGGATCGCAGTGGTGAGTAACCATGCATCATCAGGAGTACGGATAAAATGCTTGATGGTCGGAAGA
GGCATAAATTCCGTCAGCCAGTTTAGTCTGACCATCTCATCTGTAACATCATTGGCAACGCTACCTTTGC
CATGTTTCAGAAACAACTCTGGCGCATCGGGCTTCCCATACAATCGATAGATTGTCGCACCTGATTGCCC
GACATTATCGCGAGCCCATTTATACCCATATAAATCAGCATCCATGTTGGAATTTAATCGCGGCCTCGAG
CAAGACGTTTCCCGTTGAATATGGCTCATAACACCCCTTGTATTACTGTTTATGTAAGCAGACAGTTTTA
TTGTTCATGATGATATATTTTTATCTTGTGCAATGTAACATCAGAGATTTTGAGACACAACGTGGCTTTG
TTGAATAAATCGAACTTTTGCTGAGTTGAAGGATCAGATCACGCATCTTCCCGACAACGCAGGAAGACAT
CCCCGCGAAGGCTGCGCGAATTTCCCCTTCAGCGTAGAAAGATCCCCGAGAATCGACAGCCTTCTTCAGA
TAAACTCAAGGGCCGTGATCGATAATGCTGCGGAGCTTTGGGGTTTGAGGACTAGCTCAGCCAGAGAAAT
CCGATCGTCCTAGGCTCGACAGAATGCGATCGCACCCCAGGCCCAGACTGCTTTGAAACGGCTCGCAGGC
ACAGCCAAAGGATGCGATCGCACAGAGCCCCAATCGGGATGACTACATCAGGGCTGGGGAGAGCTGCTGG
TTCAGCCAGACTTCTGCTTGACGCGAGGTTTCTAATTCAGTCCGTCCACTGACAACCGCCAGCAGGCGAT
CGCCTTGAAAAATATGGCCAAGGTAGCTTGGCTGTTGACCTTTTTGATGATGAATGCGAACACGAACGGA
GGTCATATACCCCTCCTGTACAAGTGAGGTGAAGGCTTGGGGGAAAGCTAAGCAAGCATGAGCATTTAGT
TCAGAGATTAGCGATCGCTCTGTCAGGGATCTCAAATCTCACCAACTGATTTAACGAATGGCGGGAACAT
TCAGCAAAACAAAGGCTGGGCCAATCTTTTCGCAGGCTAACGTTGACGCTCTGGCCCTCGGCGATCGCCC
CTCTCAATTGGGGCTGGCAGGCAATTGAGCAGCGCTGACAGCGGAGTCCCCACAGCCTGGAATCGTGCCC
TCATTTAATAGCTGCAACCGCTGAGCCAAACGCGCCCATTGGAAACTACGCGGGTCCATGCGTGACCCAC
TTCTATCCACAGCTGCATGGGTGGTAATGCGATCGCCGGGGATTGTATAAGTTGTCATCCACTGCTGGGC
AAGCAGGGCCAACGAGTCGTACTGTCGAGCCGTGTAACCACTGTGTCGCCGGCGATTATCACGGCCATCG
GCTGGCGATTCAAGGCTGACATGGAGCGAGAAATTGTTGACCGAGCCCGGCAGTTTGGGATTAAATCGCA
CGGCTTCGCCCC
